>Addgene plasmid #214566 | AiP1878 - pAAV-AiE2425m-minBG-SYFP2-WPRE-BGHpA | addgene full sequence | sequence record 438944 | Addgene NGS Result
CGTCAGGTGGCACTTTTCGGGGAAATGTGCGCGGAACCCCTATTTGTTTATTTTTCTAAATACATTCAAA
TATGTATCCGCTCATGAGACAATAACCCTGATAAATGCTTCAATAATATTGAAAAAGGAAGAGTATGAGT
ATTCAACATTTCCGTGTCGCCCTTATTCCCTTTTTTGCGGCATTTTGCCTTCCTGTTTTTGCTCACCCAG
AAACGCTGGTGAAAGTAAAAGATGCTGAAGATCAGTTGGGTGCACGAGTGGGTTACATCGAACTGGATCT
CAACAGCGGTAAGATCCTTGAGAGTTTTCGCCCCGAAGAACGTTTTCCAATGATGAGCACTTTTAAAGTT
CTGCTATGTGGCGCGGTATTATCCCGTATTGACGCCGGGCAAGAGCAACTCGGTCGCCGCATACACTATT
CTCAGAATGACTTGGTTGAGTACTCACCAGTCACAGAAAAGCATCTTACGGATGGCATGACAGTAAGAGA
ATTATGCAGTGCTGCCATAACCATGAGTGATAACACTGCGGCCAACTTACTTCTGACAACGATCGGAGGA
CCGAAGGAGCTAACCGCTTTTTTGCACAACATGGGGGATCATGTAACTCGCCTTGATCGTTGGGAACCGG
AGCTGAATGAAGCCATACCAAACGACGAGCGTGACACCACGATGCCTGTAGCAATGGCAACAACGTTGCG
CAAACTATTAACTGGCGAACTACTTACTCTAGCTTCCCGGCAACAATTAATAGACTGGATGGAGGCGGAT
AAAGTTGCAGGACCACTTCTGCGCTCGGCCCTTCCGGCTGGCTGGTTTATTGCTGATAAATCTGGAGCCG
GTGAGCGTGGGTCTCGCGGTATCATTGCAGCACTGGGGCCAGATGGTAAGCCCTCCCGTATCGTAGTTAT
CTACACGACGGGGAGTCAGGCAACTATGGATGAACGAAATAGACAGATCGCTGAGATAGGTGCCTCACTG
ATTAAGCATTGGTAACTGTCAGACCAAGTTTACTCATATATACTTTAGATTGATTTAAAACTTCATTTTT
AATTTAAAAGGATCTAGGTGAAGATCCTTTTTGATAATCTCATGACCAAAATCCCTTAACGTGAGTTTTC
GTTCCACTGAGCGTCAGACCCCGTAGAAAAGATCAAAGGATCTTCTTGAGATCCTTTTTTTCTGCGCGTA
ATCTGCTGCTTGCAAACAAAAAAACCACCGCTACCAGCGGTGGTTTGTTTGCCGGATCAAGAGCTACCAA
CTCTTTTTCCGAAGGTAACTGGCTTCAGCAGAGCGCAGATACCAAATACTGTTCTTCTAGTGTAGCCGTA
GTTAGGCCACCACTTCAAGAACTCTGTAGCACCGCCTACATACCTCGCTCTGCTAATCCTGTTACCAGTG
GCTGCTGCCAGTGGCGATAAGTCGTGTCTTACCGGGTTGGACTCAAGACGATAGTTACCGGATAAGGCGC
AGCGGTCGGGCTGAACGGGGGGTTCGTGCACACAGCCCAGCTTGGAGCGAACGACCTACACCGAACTGAG
ATACCTACAGCGTGAGCTATGAGAAAGCGCCACGCTTCCCGAAGGGAGAAAGGCGGACAGGTATCCGGTA
AGCGGCAGGGTCGGAACAGGAGAGCGCACGAGGGAGCTTCCAGGGGGAAACGCCTGGTATCTTTATAGTC
CTGTCGGGTTTCGCCACCTCTGACTTGAGCGTCGATTTTTGTGATGCTCGTCAGGGGGGCGGAGCCTATG
GAAAAACGCCAGCAACGCGGCCTTTTTACGGTTCCTGGCCTTTTGCTGGCCTTTTGCTCACATGTCCTGC
AGGCAGCTGCGCGCTCGCTCGCTCACTGAGGCCGCCCGGGCGTCGGGCGACCTTTGGTCGCCCGGCCTCA
GTGAGCGAGCGAGCGCGCAGAGAGGGAGTGGCCAACTCCATCACTAGGGGTTCCTGCGGCCGCACGCGTT
GTAAGAGTAATAATCGGGCCCTCGTCTCTAAACCCCTCTATTCTGCTTTTTCCAGTAGAAGTAAGGCCTC
CCTGGGCTTCCCCAAAATGCAGACATATACATGCTCAGCCTAAAATTCAGGAACAAGCGATCAGTCCTCC
TAACACCACCGTCCCTCAGAATCTGAGGAGGTACGGATGAGTGTACACAATCTGTAACCTAAGCATTTCC
TTCTAAATATTTATCTGATGCATTTTTGAATATTTTGAAAGGCCTTTAGTCTCCCATTCCATTGTAAGAT
CAAATGTTCCTATTTTTCTCTATTCAAAGGAGTTTTCACTATTCACACATCACAGGGAAATCGATGAACT
CATTCACCATTCCCACCACCCTCCCTCCACCTTCTCCCCACCTGCCTTCCAATATACATTTACATCCATT
TCATGCAATTCTCTCCCTTCCTCTCCTCCCTCCTCCCCCATTTTGTCATTTCCCCCTTTAAATGGTAGAA
ATTGCAAGCTTTCCTTTCTTGACAGTTATGATTAAGGGACTCTGCACCTGCTCAGGTGAGTGAATGGGAG
AGACGCTGAAGCACATACTTATGCTAACTAATACCTTAGTCTCCTTCCATGTCTGCAAAAAAAGGTTTGC
AGCTCAGAGGGACCGCCCCTTAAGTAAGTGCATTAAGCATTTCCTGTTCAAGTTCCTCACGAAGTCAAAA
GAGCTCTTTGCACCTTGACTCATGATGCATGTTAGGGCGCAGGGGCGCTTTCTGTAGAGATGAATGGGTG
CTCAGCTCACGTGGAAAGCAAGAAGGAAATGAGAAACGCAGGAGAGAGGGCAGGAAGACGTAGCAGGCTT
TGATGGGAAATGGCTTAGCCCTTCCCCCTTGGCATAAACTTGAGGGGCCCTAAGACTAAAAGCGGGCACA
CTCTATAGTAGAGTGCCCGTGATCTCCATGTTGCTGTCTCATTTCCAAAGTCATCTCCCTCTCCACTTAG
AATTCACAGCTATTTTTCCTTCTCTGATGGGAAAAGGCAGTCTTGCTAGACATGTACCCAATTAGTATGT
AAATTTTACTGAACGGAGCTCGGGCTGGGCATAAAAGTCAGGGCAGAGCCATCTATTGCTTACATTTGCT
TCTGGGATCCAGATCTTTCGAAGCTAGCGCTACCGGTCGCCACCATGGTGAGCAAGGGCGAGGAGCTGTT
CACCGGGGTGGTGCCCATCCTGGTCGAGCTGGACGGCGACGTAAACGGCCACAAGTTCAGCGTGTCCGGC
GAGGGCGAGGGCGATGCCACCTACGGCAAGCTGACCCTGAAGCTGATCTGCACCACCGGCAAGCTGCCCG
TGCCCTGGCCCACCCTCGTGACCACCCTGGGCTACGGCGTGCAGTGCTTCGCCCGCTACCCCGACCACAT
GAAGCAGCACGACTTCTTCAAGTCCGCCATGCCCGAAGGCTACGTCCAGGAGCGCACCATCTTCTTCAAG
GACGACGGCAACTACAAGACCCGCGCCGAGGTGAAGTTCGAGGGCGACACCCTGGTGAACCGCATCGAGC
TGAAGGGCATCGACTTCAAGGAGGACGGCAACATCCTGGGGCACAAGCTGGAGTACAACTACAACAGCCA
CAACGTCTATATCACCGCCGACAAGCAGAAGAACGGCATCAAGGCCAACTTCAAGATCCGCCACAACATC
GAGGACGGCGGCGTGCAGCTCGCCGACCACTACCAGCAGAACACCCCCATCGGCGACGGCCCCGTGCTGC
TGCCCGACAACCACTACCTGAGCTACCAGTCCAAGCTGAGCAAAGACCCCAACGAGAAGCGCGATCACAT
GGTCCTGCTGGAGTTCGTGACCGCCGCCGGGATCACTCTCGGCATGGACGAGCTGTACAAGTAAGTCGAC
GGCGCGCCGCGGCCGCGAATTCGATATCATAATCAACCTCTGGATTACAAAATTTGTGAAAGATTGACTG
GTATTCTTAACTATGTTGCTCCTTTTACGCTATGTGGATACGCTGCTTTAATGCCTTTGTATCATGCTAT
TGCTTCCCGTATGGCTTTCATTTTCTCCTCCTTGTATAAATCCTGGTTAGTTCTTGCCACGGCGGAACTC
ATCGCCGCCTGCCTTGCCCGCTGCTGGACAGGGGCTCGGCTGTTGGGCACTGACAATTCCGTGGCTCGAG
AGATCTTCGACTGTGCCTTCTAGTTGCCAGCCATCTGTTGTTTGCCCCTCCCCCGTGCCTTCCTTGACCC
TGGAAGGTGCCACTCCCACTGTCCTTTCCTAATAAAATGAGGAAATTGCATCGCATTGTCTGAGTAGGTG
TCATTCTATTCTGGGGGGTGGGGTGGGGCAGGACAGCAAGGGGGAGGATTGGGAAGACAATAGCAGGCAT
GAGATCTCACGTGCGGACCGAGCGGCCGCAGGAACCCCTAGTGATGGAGTTGGCCACTCCCTCTCTGCGC
GCTCGCTCGCTCACTGAGGCCGGGCGACCAAAGGTCGCCCGACGCCCGGGCTTTGCCCGGGCGGCCTCAG
TGAGCGAGCGAGCGCGCAGCTGCCTGCAGGGGCGCCTGATGCGGTATTTTCTCCTTACGCATCTGTGCGG
TATTTCACACCGCATA
[95 nt withheld, positions 4567-4661]
T
[46 nt withheld, positions 4663-4708]
C
[141 nt withheld, positions 4710-4850]
CCTTTGACGTTGGAGTCCACGTTCTTT
[37 nt withheld, positions 4878-4914]
ACTCTATCTCGGGCTATTCTTTTGATTTATAAGGGATTTTGCCGATTTCGGTCTATTGGTTAAAAAATGA
GCTGATTTAACAAAAATTTAACGCGAATTTTAACAAAATATTAACGTTTACAATTTTATGGTGCACTCTC
AGTACAATCTGCTCTGATGCCGCATAGTTAAGCCAGCCCCGACACCCGCCAACACCCGCTGACGCGCCCT
GACGGGCTTGTCTGCTCCCGGCATCCGCTTACAGACAAGCTGTGACCGTCTCCGGGAGCTGCATGTGTCA
GAGGTTTTCACCGTCATCACCGAAACGCGCGAGACGAAAGGGCCTCGTGATACGCCTATTTTTATAGGTT
AATGTCATGATAATAATGGTTTCTTAGA
Features (pLannotate 1.2.2; 14 found; start..end, strand, type, name):
     30..134     +  promoter       AmpR promoter: bla
    135..995     +  CDS            AmpR: β-lactamase; bla; confers resistance to ampicillin, carbenicillin, and related antibiotics
   1166..1754    +  rep_origin     ori: high-copy-number ColE1/pMB1/pBR322/pUC origin of replication
   1827..1854    +  repeat_region  AAV2 ITR (fragment): inverted terminal repeat of adeno-associated virus serotype 2 inverted
   1883..1910    +  repeat_region  AAV2 ITR (fragment): inverted terminal repeat of adeno-associated virus serotype 2 inverted
   3125..3841    +  CDS            SYFP2: SYFP2 is a basic (constitutively fluorescent) yellow fluorescent protein published in 2006, derived from Aequorea victoria. It is reported to be a very rapidly-maturing monomer with moderate acid sensitivity.
   3881..4038    +  misc_feature   WPRE (fragment): woodchuck hepatitis virus posttranscriptional regulatory element
   4044..4124    +  misc_feature   WPRE (fragment): woodchuck hepatitis virus posttranscriptional regulatory element
   4141..4252    +  polyA_signal   bGH poly(A) signal: bovine growth hormone polyadenylation signal
   4370..4510    +  repeat_region  AAV2 ITR: inverted terminal repeat of adeno-associated virus serotype 2 inverted
   4515..4566    -  misc_feature   bom (fragment): basis of mobility region from pBR322
   4585..5040    +  rep_origin     f1 ori (sequence partly withheld): f1 bacteriophage origin of replication; arrow indicates direction of (+) strand synthesis
   5041..5090    -  misc_feature   bom (fragment): basis of mobility region from pBR322
   5192..5227    -  CDS            rop (fragment): Rop protein, which maintains plasmids at low copy number; rop
