[The description below was written by a language model from this plasmid's Addgene catalogue record and pLannotate feature annotations shown in this document.]
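Description:
AiP1878 - pAAV-AiE2425m-minBG-SYFP2-WPRE-BGHpA is an AAV transfer plasmid built on a pAAV2 backbone, part of a collection of enhancer-driven AAV vectors developed for genetic access to defined cell types in the brain. It is propagated in bacteria as a high-copy plasmid through a ColE1/pUC-type origin and selected with ampicillin via the β-lactamase gene. The backbone also carries an f1 phage origin and small remnants of pBR322 bom and rop sequences. The recorded growth strain is a recombination-deficient host of the type commonly used to keep repeat-containing plasmids such as ITR vectors stable.

The payload lies between AAV2 inverted terminal repeats, which are the cis elements needed for replication and packaging of the cassette into AAV particles. The upstream ITR is annotated only as two short fragments, while the downstream one is detected in full. Inside the ITRs, the AiE2425m enhancer is placed upstream of the minBG minimal promoter, which on its own is expected to give little expression, so that transcription depends on the cell-type-specific activity of the enhancer. Neither the enhancer nor the minimal promoter is picked up by the automated annotation, but the unannotated stretch between the left ITR and the reporter is where they would sit. The expressed gene is SYFP2, a monomeric, rapidly maturing yellow fluorescent protein. It is followed by a WPRE, annotated as two fragments, which enhances transcript stability and expression, and by the bovine growth hormone polyadenylation signal. The construct serves as a reporter virus for labelling, and for evaluating the specificity of, the brain cell populations in which AiE2425m is active. The record does not state which populations those are.
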