Addgene plasmid #214566: AiP1878 - pAAV-AiE2425m-minBG-SYFP2-WPRE-BGHpA
Purpose: AiE2425m is an enhancer sequence, designed to drive AAV-mediated transgene expression in specific populations of brain cells
Depositing lab: Allen Institute for Brain Science & Bosiljka Tasic. Depositing organization: Allen Institute. Publication: A suite of enhancer AAVs and transgenic mouse lines for genetic access to cortical cell types. Ben-Simon Y, Hooper M, Narayan S, Daigle TL, Dwivedi D, Way SW, Oster A, Stafford DA, Mich JK, Taormina MJ, Martinez RA, Opitz-Araya X, Roth JR, Alexander JR, Allen S, Amster A, Arbuckle J, Ayala A, Baker PM, Bakken TE, Barcelli T, Barta S, Bendrick J, Bertagnolli D, Bielstein C, Bishwakarma P, Bowlus J, Boyer G, Brouner K, Casian B, Casper T, Chakka AB, Chakrabarty R, Chance RK, Chavan S, Clark M, Colbert K, Collman F, Daniel S, Departee M, DiValentin P, Donadio N, Dotson N, Egdorf T, Fliss T, Gabitto M, Garcia J, Gary A, Gasperini M, Gloe J, Goldy J, Gore BB, Graybuck L, Greisman N, Haeseleer F, Halterman C, Haradon Z, Hastings SD, Helback O, Ho W, Hockemeyer D, Huang C, Huff S, Hunker A, Johansen N, Jones D, Juneau Z, Kalmbach B, Kannan M, Khem S, Kussick E, Kutsal R, Larsen R, Lee C, Lee AY, Leibly M, Lenz GH, Li S, Liang E, Lusk N, Madigan Z, Malloy J, Malone J, McCue R, Melchor J, Mollenkopf T, Moosman S, Morin E, Newman D, Ng L, Ngo K, Omstead V, Otto S, Oyama A, Pena N, Pham T, Phillips E, Pom CA, Potekhina L, Ransford S, Ray PL, Rette D, Reynoldson C, Rimorin C, Rocha D, Ruiz A, Sanchez REA, Sawyer L, Sedeno-Cortes A, Sevigny JP, Shapovalova N, Shepard N, Shulga L, Sigler AR, Siverts L, Soliman S, Somasundaram S, Staats B, Stewart K, Szelenyi E, Tieu M, Trader C, Tran A, van Velthoven CTJ, Walker M, Wang Y, Weed N, Wirthlin M, Wood T, Wynalda B, Yao Z, Zhou T, Ariza J, Dee N, Reding M, Ronellenfitch K, Mufti S, Sunkin SM, Smith KA, Esposito L, Waters J, Thyagarajan B, Yao S, Lein ES, Zeng H, Levi BP, Ngai J, Ting JT, Tasic B. Cell. 2025 May 16:S0092-8674(25)00513-6. doi: 10.1016/j.cell.2025.05.002. PubMed 40403729.
Backbone
  Vector backbone: pAAV2
  Vector type: AAV
Growth in bacteria
  Bacterial resistance: Ampicillin, 100 μg/mL
  Growth temperature: 37°C
  Growth strain: NEB Stable
  Copy number: High Copy
Gene/Insert
  Gene/Insert name: SYFP2
  Species: Synthetic
  Promoter: minBG
  Cloning method: Gibson Cloning
Terms and licenses: Academic/Nonprofit Terms; Industry Terms: Not Available to Industry
Depositor comments: 5' Cloning Site: SgrAI (destroyed), 3' Cloning Site: SgrAI (destroyed). Please visit https://doi.org/10.1101/2024.06.10.597244 for bioRxiv preprint.
How to cite: AiP1878 - pAAV-AiE2425m-minBG-SYFP2-WPRE-BGHpA was a gift from Allen Institute for Brain Science & Bosiljka Tasic (Addgene plasmid # 214566 ; http://n2t.net/addgene:214566 ; RRID:Addgene_214566)
